>Addgene plasmid #122701 | YSBE420:pNEO_CAC1_Vn_HOG1 terminator | addgene full sequence | sequence record 242245 | Addgene NGS Result
AGCGCCCAATACGCAAACCGCCTCTCCCCGCGCGTTGGCCGATTCATTAATGCAGCTGGCACGACAGGTT
TCCCGACTGGAAAGCGGGCAGTGAGCGCAACGCAATTAATGTGAGTTAGCTCACTCATTAGGCACCCCAG
GCTTTACACTTTATGCTTCCGGCTCGTATGTTGTGTGGAATTGTGAGCGGATAACAATTTCACACAGGAA
ACAGCTATGACCATGATTACGCCAAGCTTGGTACCGAGCTCGGATCCCGTATGGGTGTTCATTGGGGTGC
GCCAGAGTGCGAAAAAGATCCAATCACGAGGAGGATGGACTACTACGGTCCCATGGTGAATCGTGCTGCG
CGTATCAATGCAAGTGCAGATGGAGGCCAGTTGATGGCGAGCCAAGACGTCCTGAATGAGATTGCGCCGC
TGATGGAGTATCTGAACTCAAGTGATGAACAAGTGTTGAATGATCTGCAGGGCGATTTGAAGAGGGAAGT
TATGGAGTTGAGAAGAATTGGTCTAGAGGTTAGAGACATGGGCGACAGGAAGCTCAAAGGACTTGAAGGT
GAGCCTGGTCTTGTTCTGACTCCATCAATGATATGCTGACAATGCAACATAGTGCCCGAAAGGCTTCATT
TGCTTTATCCCAAGACTCTAGCCGGCCGACTGGAGATTTCCAACGAGATCCGAGCCGAAGTCGAAGTCAA
CGATGCTCGCAAATCTGCTGAACGTCAGCGCAGTGTTGATATTGACCAAGTCTATCAACTTTCCGATATC
GCCTTGCGATTAGAAGCTGTCTGCTGCTACAACCCTACTCCCTCATCACCTGGTGACACTCCCACGGCAG
GTGTCATGAGATTGCATCCTCCAGCAAGTTATCTGGGGCCTTCTATAAGAGAGGATATGAACGATGAAGA
GCTGTGGACGATCATTGAAAGCTTAGTGGGGAGGATTGAAAACGTGATGTCAACTTTGGTGAGTCGCGGT
CATCTAATTTGTTCATAAATGCATGCTGATCAGCCGTTGAAGTATCTCAAAAACTTTGGAGAATTTAGTG
CTGTATTGGCCGCTTTGGAGTCGGCCACGAAAATTGACCAAAAACTCATCGTGCATGCGTTGGCGTTAAT
GAACGAGGCGATGGGGAAAGATGAAGAGAACGCGATAGGTTCTGGTGGTACTGTGAGCAAGGGCGAGGAG
CTGTTCACCGGGGTGGTGCCCATCCTGGTCGAGCTGGACGGCGACGTAAACGGCCACAAGTTCAGCGTGT
CCGGCGAGGGCGAGGGCGATGCCACCTACGGCAAGCTGACCCTGAAGCTGATCTGCACCACCGGCAAGCT
GCCCGTGCCCTGGCCCACCCTCGTGACCACCCTGGGCTACGGCCTGCAGTGCTTCGCCCGCTACCCCGAC
CACATGAAGCAGCACGACTTCTTCAAGTCCGCCATGCCCGAAGGCTACGTCCAGGAGCGCACCATCTTCT
TCAAGGACGACGGCAACTACAAGACCCGCGCCGAGGTGAAGTTCGAGGGCGACACCCTGGTGAACCGCAT
CGAGCTGAAGGGCATCGACTTCAAGGAGGACGGCAACATCCTGGGGCACAAGCTGGAGTACAACTACAAC
AGCCACAACGTCTATATCACCGCCGACAAGCAGAAGAACGGCATCAAGGCCAACTTCAAGATCCGCCACA
ACATCGAGTAGGGCCGCGTAAAAGAATCGTTCTTCTTTCTTTCTTTCTTTTTATTTATAACGAAAGAAGA
GATGTTGGCGTATACTTGAACTTATGAATGATGTGTTGTATTCAGGAGCCTGAAAGTAATGTGGTGTGTG
GTGGGCGGTGGGACGAGGAAGAGTCGGGATAAGTTGGGATGATAGATGGTGGAGCAAGATTGCATAAGCA
AAAGTTGAGAAGCGCAAAGTTGAGAAGAAGTGTGGACGGCTCGTGTTGCGGGTTCAGGGAGCAGAAGGGA
GGGAATGTGGAGATTGTTCGGAGAGAGGGATAGATTGGTACGGATCCACTAGTAACGGCCGCCAGTGTGC
TGGAATTCGCCCTTGGTTTATCTGTATTAACACGGAAGAGATGTAGAAACTAGCTTCCTGGTTTCAGAGA
CAAGGAGCCATGAAGATCCTGAGGATTCAACGGCGTTGCTGAGGGTGGGAAGGATGGTATTGTTGTCTGT
AGATAGATTAATGGGCATATAATGTCAAAAAAGATGATTGACACGATGTCTGTCTCGAATTCGCAGTGTG
CTAAAATTGTATCACTTCTCTAATATGTATATATACACCCTCTAAGGAAAATTAACCCCTTACCGCCTTC
ACTCAGAAGAACTCGTCAAGAAGGCGATAGAAGGCGATGCGCTGCGAATCGGGAGCGGCGATACCGTAAA
GCACGAGGAAGCGGTCAGCCCATTCGCCGCCAAGCTCTTCAGCAATATCACGGGTAGCCAACGCTATGTC
CTGATAGCGGTCCGCCACACCCAGCCGGCCACAGTCGATGAATCCAGAAAAGCGGCCATTTTCCACCATG
ATATTCGGCAAGCAGGCATCGCCATGGGTCACGACGAGATCCTCGCCGTCGGGCATGCGCGCCTTGAGCC
TGGCGAACAGTTCGGCTGGCGCGAGCCCCTGATGCTCTTCGTCCAGATCATCCTGATCGACAAGACCGGC
TTCCATCCGAGTACGTGCTCGCTCGATGCGATGTTTCGCTTGGTGGTCGAATGGGCAGGTAGCCGGATCA
AGCGTATGCAGCCGCCGCATTGCATCAGCCATGATGGATACTTTCTCGGCAGGAGCAAGGTGGGATGACA
GGAGATCCTGCCCCGGCACTTCGCCCAATAGCAGCCAGTCCCTTCCCGCTTCAGTGACAACGTCGAGCAC
AGCTGCGCAAGGAACGCCCGTCGTGGCCAGCCACGATAGCCGCGCTGCCTCGTCCTGCAGTTCATTCAGG
GCACCGGACAGGTCGGTCTTGACAAAAAGAACCGGGCGCCCCTGCGCTGACAGCCGGAACACGGCGGCAT
CAGAGCAGCCGATTGTCTGTTGTGCCCAGTCATAGCCGAATAGCCTCTCCACCCAAGCGGCCGGAGAACC
TGCGTGCAATCCATCTTGTTCAATCATAGACATGTTGGGCGAGTTTACTAATGGAAAAAGACAATTAGCA
AAGAGGCTGCATATTAGGAGACGCGGTGAAGATTGGGGAGGACAATAGGGTCCGTGCACCAAAAAGTCCT
GACGGCAGCTCTGTTCAACGCACATCCATCTCTTCCAGCTATGCGTGTGGCACCAGCACGGATGGATTGT
TGCACCAAAAGGACAAGGCGAGATGGATGCAGGTCGAGGCGATGCGGTGCTATCGGCCCTCGTTGTCGAA
CGCCACGTCGTCCTCTCGGCGACCGTCAATCCTGGAAGGAAATGACCAAGCGTGCACCCAGCATCCAGCA
TCCAACATCCAGCACCCAGCACCTAGCACCCATGATCCAATGGCCGGCATGCAGATCAGCGTGGGGAGAG
CACCATCTAGCAGCCCCTGGCAGGCCCAGCATTGTGCTCGGATGTGCGATAGGCGGTGGGTGCGATAAGG
TGGATTAGTGGAGGATGGAGGACTGAGTGGCGGGCAAGGGAAGGGGGCGGGAAGATGACTCACCTTGGGC
AGTGGGTGGGGGATGCGGTATAGGGGATGTATGTGGATGCTGGCGGAGGATAGAAGCTGTAAGCTGAGCT
GGTGCCAACGGTGACGCTGTGAGAGTGGTCTCGGCGACCCTGACGGCGACTCGGCGTTACCCCGTGTGGC
ACACCGGACGCGCGTCGAGTGACGTTGCTGCTATTGTTGTTACCATCATCCTCTCCTCCGACAACCATAC
ACTCAGTGCACACCATGCCACTCGAATCCTGCATGCTTATGTGAGTCCTCCCCTTCCCGTGCGCCGCTCT
CCAGCTCACATCCTCGCAGCAAGGGCGAATTCTGCAGATATCCATCACACTGGCGGCCGCTCGAGCATGC
ATCTAGAGGGCCCAATTCGCCCTATAGTGAGTCGTATTACAATTCACTGGCCGTCGTTTTACAACGTCGT
GACTGGGAAAACCCTGGCGTTACCCAACTTAATCGCCTTGCAGCACATCCCCCTTTCGCCAGCTGGCGTA
ATAGCGAAGAGGCCCGCACCGATCGCCCTTCCCAACAGTTGCGCAGCCTGAATGGCGAATGG
[124 nt withheld, positions 4193-4316]
C
[91 nt withheld, positions 4318-4408]
A
[49 nt withheld, positions 4410-4458]
CCTTTGACGTTGGAGTCCACGTTCTTT
[37 nt withheld, positions 4486-4522]
ACCCTATCTCGGTCTATTCTTTTGATTTATAAGGGATTTTGCCGATTTCGGCCTATTGGTTAAAAAATGA
GCTGATTTAACAAAAATTTAACGCGAATTTTAACAAAATTCAGGGCGCAAGGGCTGCTAAAGGAAGCGGA
ACACGTAGAAAGCCAGTCCGCAGAAACGGTGCTGACCCCGGATGAATGTCAGCTACTGGGCTATCTGGAC
AAGGGAAAACGCAAGCGCAAAGAGAAAGCAGGTAGCTTGCAGTGGGCTTACATGGCGATAGCTAGACTGG
GCGGTTTTATGGACAGCAAGCGAACCGGAATTGCCAGCTGGGGCGCCCTCTGGTAAGGTTGGGAAGCCCT
GCAAAGTAAACTGGATGGCTTTCTTGCCGCCAAGGATCTGATGGCGCAGGGGATCAAGATCTGATCAAGA
GACAGGATGAGGATCGTTTCGCATGATTGAACAAGATGGATTGCACGCAGGTTCTCCGGCCGCTTGGGTG
GAGAGGCTATTCGGCTATGACTGGGCACAACAGACAATCGGCTGCTCTGATGCCGCCGTGTTCCGGCTGT
CAGCGCAGGGGCGCCCGGTTCTTTTTGTCAAGACCGACCTGTCCGGTGCCCTGAATGAACTGCAGGACGA
GGCAGCGCGGCTATCGTGGCTGGCCACGACGGGCGTTCCTTGCGCAGCTGTGCTCGACGTTGTCACTGAA
GCGGGAAGGGACTGGCTGCTATTGGGCGAAGTGCCGGGGCAGGATCTCCTGTCATCCCACCTTGCTCCTG
CCGAGAAAGTATCCATCATGGCTGATGCAATGCGGCGGCTGCATACGCTTGATCCGGCTACCTGCCCATT
CGACCACCAAGCGAAACATCGCATCGAGCGAGCACGTACTCGGATGGAAGCCGGTCTTGTCGATCAGGAT
GATCTGGACGAAGAGCATCAGGGGCTCGCGCCAGCCGAACTGTTCGCCAGGCTCAAGGCGCGCATGCCCG
ACGGCGAGGATCTCGTCGTGACCCATGGCGATGCCTGCTTGCCGAATATCATGGTGGAAAATGGCCGCTT
TTCTGGATTCATCGACTGTGGCCGGCTGGGTGTGGCGGACCGCTATCAGGACATAGCGTTGGCTACCCGT
GATATTGCTGAAGAGCTTGGCGGCGAATGGGCTGACCGCTTCCTCGTGCTTTACGGTATCGCCGCTCCCG
ATTCGCAGCGCATCGCCTTCTATCGCCTTCTTGACGAGTTCTTCTGAATTGAAAAAGGAAGAGTATGAGT
ATTCAACATTTCCGTGTCGCCCTTATTCCCTTTTTTGCGGCATTTTGCCTTCCTGTTTTTGCTCACCCAG
AAACGCTGGTGAAAGTAAAAGATGCTGAAGATCAGTTGGGTGCACGAGTGGGTTACATCGAACTGGATCT
CAACAGCGGTAAGATCCTTGAGAGTTTTCGCCCCGAAGAACGTTTTCCAATGATGAGCACTTTTAAAGTT
CTGCTATGTGGCGCGGTATTATCCCGTATTGACGCCGGGCAAGAGCAACTCGGTCGCCGCATACACTATT
CTCAGAATGACTTGGTTGAGTACTCACCAGTCACAGAAAAGCATCTTACGGATGGCATGACAGTAAGAGA
ATTATGCAGTGCTGCCATAACCATGAGTGATAACACTGCGGCCAACTTACTTCTGACAACGATCGGAGGA
CCGAAGGAGCTAACCGCTTTTTTGCACAACATGGGGGATCATGTAACTCGCCTTGATCGTTGGGAACCGG
AGCTGAATGAAGCCATACCAAACGACGAGCGTGACACCACGATGCCTGTAGCAATGGCAACAACGTTGCG
CAAACTATTAACTGGCGAACTACTTACTCTAGCTTCCCGGCAACAATTAATAGACTGGATGGAGGCGGAT
AAAGTTGCAGGACCACTTCTGCGCTCGGCCCTTCCGGCTGGCTGGTTTATTGCTGATAAATCTGGAGCCG
GTGAGCGTGGGTCTCGCGGTATCATTGCAGCACTGGGGCCAGATGGTAAGCCCTCCCGTATCGTAGTTAT
CTACACGACGGGGAGTCAGGCAACTATGGATGAACGAAATAGACAGATCGCTGAGATAGGTGCCTCACTG
ATTAAGCATTGGTAACTGTCAGACCAAGTTTACTCATATATACTTTAGATTGATTTAAAACTTCATTTTT
AATTTAAAAGGATCTAGGTGAAGATCCTTTTTGATAATCTCATGACCAAAATCCCTTAACGTGAGTTTTC
GTTCCACTGAGCGTCAGACCCCGTAGAAAAGATCAAAGGATCTTCTTGAGATCCTTTTTTTCTGCGCGTA
ATCTGCTGCTTGCAAACAAAAAAACCACCGCTACCAGCGGTGGTTTGTTTGCCGGATCAAGAGCTACCAA
CTCTTTTTCCGAAGGTAACTGGCTTCAGCAGAGCGCAGATACCAAATACTGTTCTTCTAGTGTAGCCGTA
GTTAGGCCACCACTTCAAGAACTCTGTAGCACCGCCTACATACCTCGCTCTGCTAATCCTGTTACCAGTG
GCTGCTGCCAGTGGCGATAAGTCGTGTCTTACCGGGTTGGACTCAAGACGATAGTTACCGGATAAGGCGC
AGCGGTCGGGCTGAACGGGGGGTTCGTGCACACAGCCCAGCTTGGAGCGAACGACCTACACCGAACTGAG
ATACCTACAGCGTGAGCTATGAGAAAGCGCCACGCTTCCCGAAGGGAGAAAGGCGGACAGGTATCCGGTA
AGCGGCAGGGTCGGAACAGGAGAGCGCACGAGGGAGCTTCCAGGGGGAAACGCCTGGTATCTTTATAGTC
CTGTCGGGTTTCGCCACCTCTGACTTGAGCGTCGATTTTTGTGATGCTCGTCAGGGGGGCGGAGCCTATG
GAAAAACGCCAGCAACGCGGCCTTTTTACGGTTCCTGGCCTTTTGCTGGCCTTTTGCTCACATGTTCTTT
CCTGCGTTATCCCCTGATTCTGTGGATAACCGTATTACCGCCTTTGAGTGAGCTGATACCGCTCGCCGCA
GCCGAACGACCGAGCGCAGCGAGTCAGTGAGCGAGGAAGCGGAAG
Features (pLannotate 1.2.2; 14 found; start..end, strand, type, name):
      2..94      +  CDS            lacI (fragment): lac repressor; lacI; The lac repressor binds to the lac operator to inhibit transcription in E. coli. This inhibition can be relieved by adding lactose or isopropyl-β-D-thiogalactopyranoside (IPTG).
    107..128     +  protein_bind   CAP binding site: CAP binding activates transcription in the presence of cAMP. E. coli catabolite activator protein
    143..173     +  promoter       lac promoter: promoter for the E. coli lac operon
    181..197     +  protein_bind   lac operator: The lac repressor binds to the lac operator to inhibit transcription in E. coli. This inhibition can be relieved by adding lactose or isopropyl-β-D-thiogalactopyranoside (IPTG). lac repressor encoded by lacI
   1173..1688    +  CDS            VN173: N-terminal fragment of mVenus for use in bimolecular fluorescence complementation (BiFC) (Kodama and Hu, 2010)
   2316..3107    -  CDS            neo: KKA2_KLEPN - Also known as kan, nptII. Experimental evidence at protein level: Swiss-Prot protein existence level 1. Resistance to kanamycin, neomycin, paromomycin, ribostamycin, butirosin and gentamicin B. From Klebsiella pneumoniae.
   4011..4029    -  promoter       T7 promoter: promoter for bacteriophage T7 RNA polymerase
   4032..4189    +  CDS            lacZα (fragment): LacZα fragment of β-galactosidase; lacZ fragment
   4193..4621    +  rep_origin     f1 ori (sequence partly withheld): f1 bacteriophage origin of replication; arrow indicates direction of (+) strand synthesis
   4634..4933    +  CDS            tnpA (fragment): TN5P_ECOLX - Also known as tnp. Experimental evidence at protein level: Swiss-Prot protein existence level 1. Mediates transposition of transposon Tn5 by a 'cut and paste' mechanism. First, the monomeric transposase binds the 19 bp inverted DNA repeats flanking the transposon. Then, dimerization of the DNA- bound transposase creates a synaptic DNA complex. After nicking of the first DNA strand, excision of the transposon proceeds through a series of intermediates. The transposase then mediates the insertion of the transposon at a new site by strand transfer. The activity of the wild- type tran
   4965..5756    +  CDS            neo: KKA2_KLEPN - Also known as kan, nptII. Experimental evidence at protein level: Swiss-Prot protein existence level 1. Resistance to kanamycin, neomycin, paromomycin, ribostamycin, butirosin and gentamicin B. From Klebsiella pneumoniae.
   5760..5776    +  promoter       AmpR promoter (fragment): bla
   5777..6637    +  CDS            AmpR: β-lactamase; bla; confers resistance to ampicillin, carbenicillin, and related antibiotics
   6808..7396    +  rep_origin     ori: high-copy-number ColE1/pMB1/pBR322/pUC origin of replication
