[The description below was written by a language model from this plasmid's Addgene catalogue record and pLannotate feature annotations shown in this document.]
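Description:
YSBE420:pNEO_CAC1_Vn_HOG1 terminator is a 7,577-nt protein-tagging plasmid for the fungal pathogen Cryptococcus neoformans, built on the pTOP-V2 cloning backbone. In E. coli it replicates from a high-copy ColE1/pUC-type origin and is selected with ampicillin and kanamycin. This matches the annotated AmpR (β-lactamase) gene and an adjacent backbone copy of neo (nptII), which sits next to a Tn5 transposase fragment. Other cloning-vector remnants include an f1 origin, a lac promoter/operator with CAP site, fragments of lacI and lacZα, and a T7 promoter. The insert lies between the M13 primer sites.

The payload is VN173, the N-terminal fragment of the yellow fluorescent protein Venus used in bimolecular fluorescence complementation (BiFC). This fragment is not fluorescent by itself. It gives signal only when it is brought close to the complementary C-terminal Venus fragment, which happens when the two proteins carrying the fragments interact. A second neo coding sequence lies downstream of VN173 in the opposite orientation. Given "pNEO" in the name, it probably serves as the selectable marker in Cryptococcus, although the promoter and terminator driving it were not annotated.

The name also indicates a CAC1 segment (the adenylyl cyclase gene, in line with the associated study of adenylyl cyclase complex proteins) and a HOG1 terminator after the tag. Neither element appears in the automated feature table, and large stretches of the insert are unannotated, so their extent and position cannot be confirmed here. The cloning sites are likewise not recorded. The plasmid's stated use is tagging proteins in C. neoformans with the Venus N-terminal fragment, presumably to test protein–protein interactions by BiFC.
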