Addgene plasmid #122701: YSBE420:pNEO_CAC1_Vn_HOG1 terminator
Purpose: Plasmid for tagging proteins in Cryptococcus neoformans; N-terminal fragment of Venus protein
Depositing lab: Yong-Sun Bahn. Depositing organization: Yonsei University. Publication: Molecular Characterization of Adenylyl Cyclase Complex Proteins Using Versatile Protein-Tagging Plasmid Systems in Cryptococcus neoformans. So YS, Yang DH, Jung KW, Huh WK, Bahn YS. J Microbiol Biotechnol. 2017 Feb 28;27(2):357-364. doi: 10.4014/jmb.1609.09036. PubMed 27780958.
Backbone
  Vector backbone: pTOP-V2
  Vector type: tagging proteins in Cryptococcus neoformans
Growth in bacteria
  Bacterial resistance: Ampicillin and Kanamycin, 100 & 50 μg/mL
  Growth temperature: 37°C
  Growth strain: ccdB Survival
  Copy number: Unknown
Gene/Insert
  Gene/Insert name: N-terminal fragment of Venus protein
  Species: Cryptococcus neoformans
  Cloning method: Restriction Enzyme; 5′ cloning site unknown (unknown if destroyed); 3′ cloning site unknown (unknown if destroyed)
  Sequencing primers: 5′ M13R; 3′ M13F
Terms and licenses: Academic/Nonprofit Terms; Industry Terms: Not Available to Industry
How to cite: YSBE420:pNEO_CAC1_Vn_HOG1 terminator was a gift from Yong-Sun Bahn (Addgene plasmid # 122701 ; http://n2t.net/addgene:122701 ; RRID:Addgene_122701)
